Addgene plasmid #172387: CVS-N2c-jGCaMP8f
Purpose: Production of RVdG-CVS-N2c viral vectors for cell-type specific trans-synaptic retrograde labeling.
Depositing lab: Yoav Ben-Simon & Peter Jonas. Depositing organization: Institute of Science and Technology Austria (I.S.T. Austria). Publication: Fast, high-throughput production of improved rabies viral vectors for specific, efficient and versatile transsynaptic retrograde labeling. Sumser A, Joesch M, Jonas P, Ben-Simon Y. Elife. 2022 Aug 30;11:e79848. doi: 10.7554/eLife.79848. PubMed 36040301.
Backbone
  Vector backbone: Rabies CVS N2c(deltaG)
  Backbone manufacturer: Matthias J. Schnell, Thomas Jefferson University
  Backbone size w/o insert (bp): 14070
  Vector type: Neurotropic virus
Growth in bacteria
  Bacterial resistance: Ampicillin, 100 μg/mL
  Growth temperature: 37°C
  Growth strain: NEB Stable
  Copy number: Low Copy
Gene/Insert
  Gene/Insert name: GCaMP8f
  Species: Synthetic
  Insert size (bp): 1269
  Cloning method: Restriction Enzyme; 5′ cloning site XmaI (not destroyed); 3′ cloning site NheI (not destroyed)
  Sequencing primers: 5′ GGAGGTTATCCTCGGGACTGGAATCG; 3′ GCCTCTTGGATGTGAAAAAAACTATTAACATCCCTC
Terms and licenses: Academic/Nonprofit Terms; Industry Terms: Not Available to Industry
Depositor comments: Please visit https://doi.org/10.1101/2021.12.23.474014 for bioRxiv preprint.
How to cite: CVS-N2c-jGCaMP8f was a gift from Yoav Ben-Simon & Peter Jonas (Addgene plasmid # 172387 ; http://n2t.net/addgene:172387 ; RRID:Addgene_172387)
