[The description below was written by a language model from this plasmid's Addgene catalogue record and pLannotate feature annotations shown in this document.]
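Description:
CVS-N2c-jGCaMP8f is a rabies virus genome plasmid carrying a full-length cDNA copy of the glycoprotein-deleted CVS-N2c strain (Rabies CVS N2c(deltaG) backbone), used to rescue RVdG-CVS-N2c viral vectors for cell-type-specific trans-synaptic retrograde labeling. The roughly 15.3 kb plasmid is maintained in E. coli through a ColE1/pUC-type origin with ampicillin selection (AmpR). It also carries an f1 origin and remnants of a lac/lacZα cloning region. The origin is annotated as high-copy, but the catalogue lists the plasmid as low copy, which may reflect its large viral insert.

The viral genes N, P, M and L are annotated in their natural order. The position between M and L, normally occupied by the glycoprotein gene G, instead holds the synthetic calcium indicator jGCaMP8f, cloned between XmaI and NheI sites. The annotation tool labels this open reading frame as a GCaMP6s fragment, which presumably reflects homology between related sensors rather than a different insert. A CMV enhancer/promoter followed by a T7 promoter lies upstream of the genome, so the genomic transcript can be made by either cellular RNA polymerase II or T7 polymerase. A hammerhead ribozyme at the 5′ end and an HDV ribozyme at the 3′ end, followed by a T7 terminator, trim the transcript to exact viral termini, as required for encapsidation and replication. The short HIV-1 LTR and SET1 fragment annotations are probably incidental matches.

Because G is absent, the rescued virus cannot spread unless glycoprotein is supplied in trans. This restricts transfer to the presynaptic partners of complemented starter cells. Neurons infected in this way express the fast calcium sensor, allowing activity imaging in the labeled input populations.
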