Features (pLannotate 1.2.2; 22 found; start..end, strand, type, name):
     71..1420    +  CDS            N: NCAP_RABVH - Experimental evidence at protein level: Swiss-Prot protein existence level 1. Encapsidates the genome in a ratio of one protein N per nine ribonucleotides, protecting it from nucleases. If expressed without protein P it binds non-specifically RNA and therefore can bind it's own mRNA. Interaction with protein P abolishes any non-specific RNA binding, and prevents phosphorylation. The soluble N-P complex encapsidates specifically the genomic RNA, with protein N protecting the genome like a pearl necklace. The encapsidated genomic RNA is termed the nucleocapsid (NC) and serves as tem
   1514..2404    +  CDS            P: PHOSP_RABVC - Experimental evidence at protein level: Swiss-Prot protein existence level 1. Non catalytic polymerase cofactor and regulatory protein that plays a role in viral transcription and replication. Stabilizes the RNA polymerase L to the N-RNA template and binds the soluble protein N, preventing it from encapsidating non-genomic RNA. Also inhibits host IFN-alpha and IFN-beta signaling by binding and retaining phosphorylated STAT1 in the cytoplasm or by inhibiting the DNA binding of STAT1 in the nucleus. Might be involved, through interaction with host dynein, in intracellular microtubu
   2496..3101    +  CDS            M: MATRX_RABVH - Experimental evidence at protein level: Swiss-Prot protein existence level 1. Plays a major role in assembly, budding and uncoating of virion after membrane fusion. Completely covers the ribonucleoprotein coil and keep it in condensed bullet-shaped form. Inhibits viral transcription and stimulates replication. Plays a major role in early induction of TRAIL-mediated apoptosis in infected neurons. From Rabies virus (strain HEP-Flury) (RABV).
   3421..4591    +  CDS            GCaMP6s (fragment): improved fluorescent protein-based calcium sensor (Chen et al., 2013)
   5124..11504   +  CDS            L: L_RABVH - Experimental evidence at protein level: Swiss-Prot protein existence level 1. RNA-directed RNA polymerase that catalyzes the replication of viral genomic RNA. The template is composed of the viral RNA tightly encapsidated by the nucleoprotein (N). The replicase mode is dependent on intracellular N protein concentration. In this mode, the polymerase replicates the whole viral genome without recognizing transcriptional signals, and the replicated genome is not caped or polyadenylated. From Rabies virus (strain HEP-Flury) (RABV).
  11636..11728   +  ncRNA          HDV ribozyme: Accession: RF00094 - Hepatitis delta virus ribozyme
  11736..11785   +  CDS            SET1 (fragment): solubility-enhancement tag derived from T7 phage gene 10B
  11793..11840   +  terminator     T7 terminator: transcription terminator for bacteriophage T7 RNA polymerase
  11890..11912   -  protein_bind   lac operator (fragment): The lac repressor binds to the lac operator to inhibit transcription in E. coli. This inhibition can be relieved by adding lactose or isopropyl-β-D-thiogalactopyranoside (IPTG). lac repressor encoded by lacI
  11916..11946   -  promoter       lac promoter: promoter for the E. coli lac operon
  11961..11982   -  protein_bind   CAP binding site: CAP binding activates transcription in the presence of cAMP. E. coli catabolite activator protein
  11995..12087   -  CDS            lacI (fragment): lac repressor; lacI; The lac repressor binds to the lac operator to inhibit transcription in E. coli. This inhibition can be relieved by adding lactose or isopropyl-β-D-thiogalactopyranoside (IPTG).
  12270..12858   -  rep_origin     ori: high-copy-number ColE1/pMB1/pBR322/pUC origin of replication
  13029..13889   -  CDS            AmpR: β-lactamase; bla; confers resistance to ampicillin, carbenicillin, and related antibiotics
  13890..13994   -  promoter       AmpR promoter: bla
  14021..14449   +  rep_origin     f1 ori (sequence partly withheld): f1 bacteriophage origin of replication; arrow indicates direction of (+) strand synthesis
  14480..14635   -  CDS            lacZα (fragment): LacZα fragment of β-galactosidase; lacZ fragment
  14703..15006   +  enhancer       CMV enhancer: human cytomegalovirus immediate early enhancer
  15007..15210   +  promoter       CMV promoter: human cytomegalovirus (CMV) immediate early promoter
  15206..15239   +  LTR            5' LTR (truncated) (fragment): truncated 5' long terminal repeat (LTR) from HIV-1
  15255..15273   +  promoter       T7 promoter: promoter for bacteriophage T7 RNA polymerase
  15299..15324   +  misc_RNA       sTRSV HHRz (fragment): hammerhead ribozyme from the tobacco ringspot virus satellite RNA (Khvorova et al., 2003)
>Addgene plasmid #172387 | CVS-N2c-jGCaMP8f | depositor full sequence | sequence record 334249 | Full Sequence
ACGCTTAACAACAAAACCAGAGAAGAAAAAGACAGCGTCAATTGCAAAGCAAAAATGTAACACCCCTACA
ATGGATGCCGACAAGATTGTGTTCAAAGTCAATAATCAGGTGGTCTCTTTGAAGCCTGAGATTATCGTGG
ATCAATATGAGTACAAGTACCCTGCCATCAAGGATTTGAAAAAGCCTTGTATCACCCTAGGGAAAGCCCC
CGACTTGAACAAAGCATACAAATCAGTTTTATCAGGCATGAATGCCGCCAAACTTGATCCGGATGATGTA
TGCTCCTACTTGGCAGCAGCAATGCAGTTCTTTGAGGGGACATGTCCGGAAGACTGGACCAGCTATGGAA
TCCTGATTGCACGAAAAGGAGATAGGATCACCCCAAACTCTCTAGTGGAGATAAAGCGTACTGATGTAGA
AGGGAATTGGGCTCTGACAGGAGGCATGGAATTGACAAGGGACCCCACTGTCTCTGAACATGCATCTTTA
GTCGGTCTTCTCCTGAGTCTGTACAGGTTGAGCAAAATATCAGGACAGAACACTGGTAACTATAAGACAA
ACATTGCAGATAGGATAGAGCAGATTTTCGAGACAGCACCTTTTGTTAAGATCGTGGAACACCATACCCT
AATGACAACTCACAAGATGTGTGCTAATTGGAGTACTATACCGAACTTCAGATTTTTGGCCGGAACCTAC
GACATGTTTTTCTCACGGATTGAGCATCTATATTCGGCAATCAGAGTGGGCACAGTCGTCACCGCTTATG
AAGACTGCTCAGGACTGGTATCGTTTACAGGGTTCATAAAGCAGATCAATCTCACCGCAAGGGAAGCAAT
ACTATATTTCTTCCACAAGAACTTTGAGGAAGAGATAAGAAGAATGTTCGAGCCAGGGCAAGAGACAGCT
GTTCCTCACTCTTATTTCATCCACTTCCGTTCACTAGGCTTGAGTGGGAAGTCTCCTTATTCATCGAATG
CTGTCGGTCATGTGTTCAATCTCATTCACTTTGTTGGATGCTACATGGGTCAAGTCAGATCTCTAAATGC
GACGGTTATTGCTGCGTGTGCCCCTCATGAGATGTCTGTTCTAGGGGGCTATTTGGGAGAGGAATTCTTC
GGAAAAGGGACATTTGAAAGAAGGTTCTTCAGAGACGAGAAAGAACTTCAAGAATATGAGGCGGCTGAAC
TAACAAAGTCCGACGTGGCACTGGCAGATGACGGAACCGTCAACTCTGATGACGAGGACTATTTCTCTGG
TGAAACCAGAAGTCCAGAAGCTGTCTATACTCGAATCATGATGAATGGAGGTCGACTGAAGAGATCTCAT
ATACGGAGATATGTCTCAGTCAGTTCCAATCATCAAGCCCGTCCAAACTCATTCGCCGAATTTTTAAACA
AGACGTATTCGAATGACTCATAAGGAGTTGATTGACAGGGTGCCAGAAATCTATAGATTGTATATATCCA
TCATGAAAAAAACTAACACTCCTCCTTTCAAACCATCCCAAATATGAGCAAGATCTTTGTTAATCCGAGT
GCAATCAGAGCCGGTCTGGCCGATCTTGAGATGGCCGAAGAGACTGTTGATCTGATCAACAGAAACATAG
AAGACAATCAGGCTCATCTCCAGGGAGAACCCATAGAAGTGGACAACCTCCCTGAGGACATGAAGCGACT
TCACCTGGACGATGAAAAATCGTCCAACCTTGGTGAGATGGTTAGGGTGGGAGAAGGCAAGTATCGAGAG
GACTTTCAGATGGATGAGGGAGAGGACCCCAACCTCCTGTTCCAATCGTACCTGGATAATGTTGGAGTCC
AAATAGTCAGACAAATGAGGTCAGGAGAGAGATTCCTCAAGATATGGTCACAGACCGTAGAGGAAATTGT
ATCCTATGTCACGGTCAACTTTCCTAACCCTCCAAGAAGGTCTTCGGAGGATAAATCAACCCAGACTACT
GGCAGAGAGCTCAAGAAGGAGACAACGTCTGCTTTCTCTCAGAGAGAAAGCCAACCTTCGAAAGCTAGGA
TGGTGGCTCAAGTTGCCCCTGGTCCTCCAGCCCTTGAATGGTCAGCCACCAATGAAGAAGATGATCTATC
AGTAGAGGCTGAGATCGCTCATCAGATTGCTGAAAGCTTTTCCAAGAAGTACAAGTTTCCCTCCCGATCT
TCAGGAATATTCTTGTATAATTTTGAGCAACTGAAGATGAACCTTGATGACATAGTTAAAGAGGCAAAAA
ATGTACCGGGCGTGACCCGTCTGGCCCATGATGGATCCAAAATCCCCCTGAGATGCGTACTGGGATGGGT
CGCTTTGGCTAATTCCAAAAAATTCCAATTACTAGTCGAGGCTGACAAGCTAAGCAAAATCATGCAAGAT
GATTTGAATCGCTATACATCCTGCTAACCGAGTTTTCGAACTCAGTCCCTCCAGATAATGAAAACTGAGA
TGTTATGGAGTAGACATGAAAAAAACAGGCAACACCACTGATAAAATGAACGTTCTACGCAAGATAGTGA
AAAAATGTAGGGATGAGGACACTCAAAAGCCCTCTCCTGTGTCAGCCCCTCCGTATGACGATGACCTGTG
GCTTCCACCTCCTGAATATGTCCCGCTGAAAGAACTCACAAGCAAGAAGAACATGAGGAACTTTTGTGTC
AACGGGGAGGTTAAAGCGTGTAGCCCAAATGGTTACTCATTCAGGATTTTGCGGCACATTCTGAGATCAT
TCAACGAGATATACTCTGGGAATCATAGGATGATTGGGTTAGTCAAAATTGTTGTTGGACTAGCTTTATC
AGGAGCTCCAGTACCTGAGGGCATGAACTGGGTATACAAATTGAGGAGAACCCTTATATTCCAGTGGGCT
GATTCCAGGGGCCCTCTTGAAGGGGAGGAGTTAGATTACTCTCAAGAGATCACTTGGGATGATGATACTG
AATTCGTCGGATTGCAAATAAGAGTGAGCGCAAGACAATGTCATATTCAAGGCAGGATCTGGTGTATCAA
CACGAACTCGAGGGCATGTCAACTATGGTCTGACATGTCTCTTCAGACACAAAGGTCTGAAGAGGACAAA
GACTCTTCTCTGCTTCTAGAATAATCAGATTATATCCTGCAAGTGTATCACTTGTTTACCTCTGGAGGAG
AGAGCATACAGGCTTGACTCCGATCCTTGGGAGCAATAGAACAAAAAAACACACGTTATGGTGCCGTTAA
ATCGCTGCATTTTATCAAAGTCAAGTTGATAACCTTTACATTTTGAGCCTCTTGGATGTGAAAAAAACTA
TTAACATCCCTCAAAAGACCCCGGGAAAGCCACCATGCATCATCACCATCATCACACGCGTCGCAAGAAG
ACCTTCAAGGAGGTGGCCACCGCCGTGAAGATCATCGCCCGCCTGATGGGCCTGAAGATCAACGTCTATA
TCAAGGCCGACAAGCAGAAGAACGGCATCAAGGCGAACTTCCACATCCGCCACAACATCGAGGACGGCGG
CGTGCAGCTCGCCTACCACTACCAGCAGAACACCCCCATCGGCGACGGCCCCGTGCTGCTGCCCGACAAC
CACTACCTGAGCGTGGAGTCCAAACTTTCGAAAGACCCCAACGAGAAGCGCGATCACATGGTCCTGCTGG
AGTTCGTGACCGCCGCCGGGATCACTCTCGGCATGGACGAGCTGTACAAGGGCGGTACCGGAGGGAGCAT
GGTGAGCAAGGGCGAGGAGCTGTTCACCGGGGTGGTGCCCATCCTGGTCGAGCTGGACGGCGACGTAAAC
GGCCACAAGTTCAGCGTGTCCGGCGAGGGTGAGGGCGATGCCACCTACGGCAAGCTGACCCTGAAGTTCA
TCTGCACCACCGGCAAGCTGCCCGTGCCCTGGCCCACCCTCGTGACCACCCTGACCTACGGCGTGCAGTG
CTTCAGCCGCTACCCCGACCACATGAAGCAGCACGACTTCTTCAAGTCCGCCATGCCCGAAGGCTACATC
CAGGAGCGCACCATCTTCTTCAAGGACGACGGCAACTACAAGACCCGCGCCGAGGTGAAGTTCGAGGGCG
ACACCCTGGTGAACCGCATCGAGCTGAAGGGCATCGACTTCAAGGAGGACGGCAACATCCTGGGGCACAA
GCTGGAGTACAACCTGCCGGACCAACTGACTGAAGAGCAGATCGCAGAATTTAAAGAGGCTTTCTCCCTA
TTTGACAAGGACGGGGATGGGACAATAACAACCAAGGAGCTGGGGACGGTGATGCGGTCTCTCGGACTGA
ACCCCACAGAAGCAGAGCTGCAGGACATGATCAATGAAGTAGATGCCGACGGTGACGGCACAATCGACTT
CCCTGAGTTCCTGACAATGATGGCAAGAAAAATGAAATACAGGGACACGGAAGAAGAAATTAGAGAAGCG
TTCGGTGTGTTTGATAAGGATGGCAATGGCTACATCAGTGCAGCAGAGCTTCGCCACGTGATGACAAACC
TTGGAGAGAAGTTAACAGATGAAGAGGTTGATGAAATGATCAGGGAAGCAGACATCGATGGGGATGGTCA
GGTAAACTACGAAGAGTTTGTACAAATGATGACAGCGAAGTAAGCTAGCGGCGCCTAGCCGGTCATCCTT
TTGACGATTCCAGTCCCGAGGATAACCTCCTCTCGGGATTGGGGGGAATCTTTGGATCCAGTAGTCCTCC
TTGAACTCCGTCCAACAGGGCAGATTCAAGAGTCATAAGACTTTCATTAATCATTTCAGTTGATCAGACA
TGGTCGTGTAGATTCTCTTAATACGGGAGATCTTCTAGCAGTTTCAGTGACCAACGGTGCTTTCATTCTC
CAGGAACTGATACCAAAGGTTGTGGACAGGCCAAGGGGTACTTCGGATGACTCTGTGCTTGGGCACAGAA
AGAGGTCGTAGTGTGCCCCCCGATAGCGGACTCGACATGAATCAACTAAGAAAGGCAATCTGCCTCCCAT
GATGGACATAAGCAATAGTTCACAACCATCTTGCATCTCAGTGAAGTGTACATAACTATTGAGGGCTGGG
TCATCTAAGCATTTCAGTCGAGAAAAAAACTGTAGACCAAAAGAACAACTAGCAACACTTCTCATCCAGA
GACCCATATCAAGATGCTAGATCCGGGAGAGGTTTATGATGACCCTATTGATCCAATTGAGTCAGAGGCT
GAACCCAGAGGAACCCCCACTGTCCCCAACATCTTGAGGAACTCCGACTACAATCTCAATTCTCCTTTGA
TAGAGGATCCTGCCAAACTAATGTTAGAATGGTTGAAGACAGGGAACAGACCTTATCGGATGACTTTGAC
AGACAATTGCTCCAGGTCTTACAAAGTTTTGAAAGATTATTTCAAGAAAGTAGATTTGGGTTCTCTCAAA
GTGGGCGGAACTGCTGCACAGTCAATGGTTTCTCTCTGGTTGTGTGGTGCCCACTCTGAATCAAACAGGA
GCCGGAGATGTATAACCGACTTGGCCCATTTCTATTCCAAGTCATCCCCCATAGAGAAGCTATTGAATTG
TACGCTAGGAAACAGAGGCCTGAGAATCCCACCAGAGGGGGTGTTAAATTGCCTCGAGAGGGTCAATTAT
GACAAGGCATTTGGGAGGTATCTGGCCAACACGTATTCCTCTTACTTGTTTTTCCATGTAATCACCTTAT
ACATGAATGCCTTAGACTGGGAAGAGGAAAAGACCATCCTGGCATTATGGAAAGATATAACCTCAGTGGA
TACCGAGAAGGACTTGGTCAAATTCAAAGATCAAATATGGGGACTGTTGATTGTGACAAAGGACTTTGTT
TACTCTCAGAGTTCAAACTGTCTTTTTGACAGAAACTACACACTGATGCTAAAGGATCTTTTCTTGTCTC
GATTCAACTCCTTAATGATTCTGCTTTCTCCCCCTGAGCCCCGATACTCAGATGACTTAATATCTCAGCT
GTGCCAGCTATACATCGCTGGGGATCAAGTCTTGTCCATGTGTGGGAACTCCGGCTATGAAGTCATCAAA
ATATTGGAGCCATATGTCGTGAACAGTTTGGTCCAGAGGGCAGAGAAGTTTAGGCCTCTCATCCACCCCT
TGGGAGACTTTCCTATGTTCATAAAAGACAAGGTGAATCAACTTGAAGGGACTTTTGGTCCCAGTGCAAA
GAGGTTTTTTAGGGTTTTAGATCAATTCGACAACATACATGACTTAGTATTTGTGTATGGCTGTTACAGA
CATTGGGGGCACCCCTATATAGATTATCGGAAGGGTCTGTCGAAACTATATGATCAAGTTCACATTAAGA
AAGTAATAGATAAGTCCTACCAGGAGTGTTTAGCAAGTGACTTGGCCAGAAGGATCCTCAGATGGGGATT
TGACAAGTACTCCAAATGGTATCTAGATTCGAGATTCCTTGCCCGAGACCACCCCTTGACTCCTTATGTC
AAGACCCAAACATGGCCACCCAAACATATAGTAGACTTGGTGGGGGACACATGGCATAAGCTCCCGATCA
CGCAGATCTTTGAAATTCCTGAATCAATGGACCCGTCAGAGATACTGGATGACAAATCACATTCTTTCAC
CAGAACAAGGTTAGCTTCTTGGCTGTCAGAGAACCGAGGGGGGCCTGTTCCTAGCGAGAAGGTCATTATC
ACGGCCCTGTCTAAGCCACCTGTCAATCCCCGAGAGTTTTTGAAATCTATAGACCTCGGAGGATTGCCAG
ATGAGGATTTGATAATTGGCCTCAAACCAAAGGAACGGGAGTTGAAGATCGAGGGCCGATTCTTTGCTCT
AATGTCATGGAATCTAAGATTATATTTTGTCATCACCGAAAAGCTCTTGGCCAACTACATTTTGCCACTT
TTTGACGCACTGACTATGACAGACAACCTGAACAAGGTGTTCAAAAAGTTGATCGACAGGGTCACCGGGC
AAGGGCTTTTGGACTATTCTAGGGTCACATACGCATTTCACCTGGACTATGAGAAATGGAACAATCATCA
AAGATTGGAGTCAACAGAGGATGTATTCTCTGTCCTAGATCAGGTGTTTGGATTGAAGAGGGTGTTTTCT
AGAACACACGAGTTTTTTCAGAAGTCCTGGATCTATTATTCAGACAGATCAGACCTCATTGGGTTATGGG
AGGACCAAATATATTGCTTGGATATGTCTAACGGCCCAACCTGCTGGAATGGCCAAGATGGCGGGCTAGA
GGGCTTGCGGCAGAAGGGCTGGAGTCTAGTCAGTTTATTAATGATAGATAGAGAATCTCAAACCAGGAAC
ACAAGAACCAAGATACTAGCTCAAGGAGACAACCAGGTTCTGTGTCCTACATACATGTTGTCACCGGGAT
TGTCTCAAGAGGGGCTTCTCTATGAGTTAGAGAGCATATCAAGGAATGCACTCTCAATATACCGAGCTAT
CGAGGAAGGAGCATCTAAGCTGGGGCTGATCATCAAGAAGGAAGAGACCATGTGTAGTTATGACTTTCTC
ATATATGGGAAGACCCCCTTATTTCGAGGCAACATATTGGTGCCTGAATCCAAAAGATGGGCCCGAGTCT
CTTGCATCTCTAACGACCAAATAGTCAACCTCGCCAATATAATGTCGACAGTATCCACCAATGCGCTGAC
AGTGGCACAACACTCTCAATCTCTGATCAAACCTATGAGGGATTTTCTGCTCATGTCAGTACAGGCAGTT
TTCCACTACCTGTTGTTTAGCCCAATCCTAAAAGGCAGAGTTTATAAGATTCTGAGTGCTGAAGGGGAGA
GCTTTCTCCTAGCCATGTCGCGGATAATCTACCTAGATCCTTCTTTGGGAGGGGTGTCTGGAATGTCTCT
CGGGAGGTTCCATATACGTCAGTTCTCAGACCCTGTCTCTGAAGGGTTGTCATTCTGGAGAGAGATCTGG
TTAGGCTCTCATGAGTCCTGGATTCACGCGTTGTGTCAGGAGGCCGGGAACCCCGATCTTGGAGAGAGAA
CACTCGAGAGCTTCACTCGCCTTTTAGAAGATCCTACTACCTTAAATATCAAAGGAGGGGCCAGCCCTAC
CATTCTACTCAAGGATGCTATCAGAAAGGCTCTGTACGACGAGGTGGACAAGGTGGAAAATTCAGAGTTT
CGAGAGGCAATCCTGCTGTCCAAGACCCATAGAGATAACTTTATACTCTTTTTAAAATCTGTTGAGCCTC
TGTTCCCTCGATTTCTCAGTGAGCTCTTCAGTTCGTCTTTCTTGGGAATACCGGAGTCAATCATTGGACT
GATACAAAACTCCCGGACAATAAGAAGGCAGTTTAGAAAGAGTCTCTCAAGAACTTTAGAAGAGTCCTTC
TACAACTCAGAGATCCACGGGATTAATCGGATAACCCAGACACCTCAAAGGGTCGGAAGGGTGTGGCCTT
GCTCTTCAGAGAGGGCGGATCTACTTAGGGAGATCTCTTGGGGGAGGAAAGTGGTAGGCACGACAGTTCC
TCACCCTTCCGAGATGTTGGAGTTGTTTCCCAAATCCTCCATTTCCTGCACTTGTGGAGCAACAGGGGGA
GGCAATCCTAGAGTCTCTGTATCAGTACTCCCGTCCTTCGATCAGTCATTTTTCTCACGGGGCCCCCTAA
AGGGATACTTGGGCTCGTCCACCTCTATGTCAACCCAGCTATTCCATGCATGGGAAAAAGTCACTAATGT
TCATGTGGTGAAAAGGGCTCTATCGTTAAAAGAATCTATAAACTGGTTCATCAATAGGAATTCCAATTTG
GCTCAAACTCTAATTGGAAACATCATGTCTCTGACAGGCCCTGACTTCCCTCTAGAAGAGGCCCCTGTTT
TCAAACGGACAGGGTCAGCCTTGCATAGGTTCAAGTCTGCCAGATACAGCGAAGGAGGGTATTCTTCTGT
TTGCCCTAACCTTCTCTCCCATATCTCTGTTAGTACAGACACTATGTCTGATTTGACCCAAAACGGGAAG
AACTATGATTTCATGTTTCAGCCATTGATGCTTTATGCGCAAACATGGACATCGGAACTGGTACAGAGGG
ATACAAGACTTAGAGACTCCACGTTTCACTGGCACCTTCGGTGCAACAGATGTGTGAGGCCCATTGATGA
TATAACACTGGAAACTTCTCAGATCTTCGAGTTCCCGGATGTGTCAAAAAGGATATCCAGGATGGTTTCT
GGAGCTGTCCCTCAATTTCAGAAGCTTCCTGATATCCGTCTAAGACCAGGTGATTTTGAATCCCTAAGTG
GTAGAGAAAAGTCTCGCCATATAGGGTCAGCTCAGGGGCTCTTATACTCAATCTTAGTAGCAATTCACGA
CTCAGGATACAATGATGGGACCATCTTCCCTGTCAACATATACGGCAAAGTTTCCCCCAGAGACTATTTG
AGAGGGCTTGCAAGAGGGATCTTGATAGGGTCCTCGATTTGCTTCTTGACACGAATGACAAATATTAACA
TTAACAGACCTCTTGAATTGATCTCAGGGGTAATTTCCTATATTCTCCTGAGGCTGGATAATCATCCCTC
TCTGTATATAATGCTCAGAGAACCGTCTCTTAGAGGAGAAATATTCTCTATCCCTCAGAAAATCCCCGCC
GCTTACCCAACCACTATGAGAGAAGGCAACAGATCGATTTTGTGTTACCTCCAACACGTGCTACGCTATG
AGCGAGAGGCAATCACGGCGTCCCCGGAGAATGACTGGCTGTGGATCTTCTCAGACTTCAGAAGTGTGAA
AATGACGTACTTGACCCTCATTACTTACCAGTCTCACCTCCTACTCCAGAGGGTTGAGAGAAACTTGTCT
AAGAGTATGAGAGCTACTCTGCGACAAATGGGTTCCTTAATGAGGCAAGTGCTGGGTGGGCACGGAGAAG
ATACCTTGGAGTCAGACGATGACATTCAACGATTACTAAAAGACTCTTTGCGAAAGACAAGGTGGGTGGA
TCAAGAGGTGCGCCATGCAGCTAGAACCATGAATGGAGATTACAGCCCCGACAAGAAAGTATCCCGTAAG
GTAGGATGTTCAGAATGGGTCTGCTCTGCTCAACAGATTGCCGTCTCCACCTCAGCCAACCCGGCCCCTG
TCTCAGAGCTTGACATTAGGGCCCTCTCTAAGCGGTTTCAAAACCCCTTGATCTCGGGCCTGAGAGTGGT
TCAGTGGGCAACCGGTGCCCATTATAAGCTTAAGCCTATTCTAGATGATCTAAATGTTTTCCCATCTCTC
TGTCTTGTAATTGGAGACGGGTCAGGGGGAATATCAAGGGCAGTTCTCAACATGTTTCCAGATTCTAAGC
TTGTGTTCAACAGCCTATTGGAGGTGAATGATCTGATGGCTTCCGGAACACATCCACTGCCTCCTTCAGC
AATCATGAGTGGAGGAGATGACATCATCTCCAGAGTGATAGACTTTGACTCAATATGGGAGAAACCGTCC
GACCTGAGGAACTCGGCCACCTGGAGATACTTCCAGTCGGTTCAAAAACAGGTCAACATGTCGTATGACC
TCATTATTTGTGATGCAGAAGTTACTGATATTGCATCTATCAACCGGATAACTCTGTTGATGTCTGATTT
CGCATTGTCTATAGATGGACCACTTTATCTGGTCTTCAAAACTTACGGGACTATGCTAGTAAACCCGGAC
TATAAAGCTATTCAACATCTGTCAAGAGCGTTCCCTTCGGTCACAGGGTTTGTAACCCAAGTAACTTCAT
CCTTTTCTTCTGAGCTATACCTCCGGTTCTCTAAACGAGGAAAGTTTTTCAGGGACGCCGAGTACTTGAC
CTCTTCCACCCTTCGAGAGATGAGCCTTGTGTTGTTCAATTGCAGCAGCCCCAAAAGTGAGATGCAGAGA
GCTCGTTCCTTAAACTATCAAGACCTGGTAAGGGGATTTCCTGAAGAGATCATATCAAATCCTTACAACG
AAATGATCATAACTCTGATTGACAATGATGTAGAGTCCTTCCTAGTCCACAAGATGGTGGATGATCTTGA
GCTACAGAGGGGAACTCTGTCTAAAGTGGCTATCATTATATCCATCATGATCGTTTTTTCCAATAGAGTC
TTCAACATTTCCAAACCTTTGACTGACCCCTTGTTCTATCCACCGTCTGATCCTAAAATCCTGAGGCACT
TCAACATATGTTGCAGTACTATGATGTATCTATCTACCGCTTTAGGCGACGTCCCTAACTTCGCAAGACT
TCATGACCTGTATAACAGACCTATAACTTGTTACTTCAGAAAACAAGTTATTCGAGGGAATATTTATCTA
TCTTGGAGTTGGTCCGATGATACCCCAGTGTTCAAGAGAGTAGCCTGTAATTCTAGCTTGAGTCTGTCAT
CTCACTGGATCAGGTTGATCTACAAGATAGTGAAGACTACCAGACTCATTGGCAGCATAAAAGACCTATC
AGGAGAGGTAGAACGACATCTTCATGGGTATAACAGATGGATCACCCTCGAGGATATCCGATCTAGATCA
TCCCTACTAGATTACAGTTGTTTGTAAGCCGGATATTACCGAAAGCCTGTGCATGCTAAAATTCTTGTAT
GATGCATCTTGAAAAAAACAAGATCTTGAATCCGGACCTCTGGTTGTTTGATTGTTTTTTCCATCTTTAT
TGTTTTTTTGTTAAGCGTGGGTCGGCATGGCATCTCCACCTCCTCGCGGTCCGACCTGGGCATCCGAAGG
AGGACGCACGTCCACTCGGATGGCTAAGGGAGGGGCGGGGATCCGGCTGCTAACAAAGCCCGAAAGGAAG
CTGAGTTGGCTGCTGCCACCGCTGAGCAATAACTAGCATAACCCCTTGGGGCCTCTAAACGGGTCTTGAG
GGGTTTTTTGCTGAAAGTCGCGCTTGGCGTAATCATGGTCATAGCTGTTTCCTGTGTGAAATTGTTATCC
GCTCACAATTCCACACAACATACGAGCCGGAAGCATAAAGTGTAAAGCCTGGGGTGCCTAATGAGTGAGC
TAACTCACATTAATTGCGTTGCGCTCACTGCCCGCTTTCCAGTCGGGAAACCTGTCGTGCCAGCTGCATT
AATGAATCGGCCAACGCGCGGGGAGAGGCGGTTTGCGTATTGGGCGCTCTTCCGCTTCCTCGCTCACTGA
CTCGCTGCGCTCGGTCGTTCGGCTGCGGCGAGCGGTATCAGCTCACTCAAAGGCGGTAATACGGTTATCC
ACAGAATCAGGGGATAACGCAGGAAAGAACATGTGAGCAAAAGGCCAGCAAAAGGCCAGGAACCGTAAAA
AGGCCGCGTTGCTGGCGTTTTTCCATAGGCTCCGCCCCCCTGACGAGCATCACAAAAATCGACGCTCAAG
TCAGAGGTGGCGAAACCCGACAGGACTATAAAGATACCAGGCGTTTCCCCCTGGAAGCTCCCTCGTGCGC
TCTCCTGTTCCGACCCTGCCGCTTACCGGATACCTGTCCGCCTTTCTCCCTTCGGGAAGCGTGGCGCTTT
CTCATAGCTCACGCTGTAGGTATCTCAGTTCGGTGTAGGTCGTTCGCTCCAAGCTGGGCTGTGTGCACGA
ACCCCCCGTTCAGCCCGACCGCTGCGCCTTATCCGGTAACTATCGTCTTGAGTCCAACCCGGTAAGACAC
GACTTATCGCCACTGGCAGCAGCCACTGGTAACAGGATTAGCAGAGCGAGGTATGTAGGCGGTGCTACAG
AGTTCTTGAAGTGGTGGCCTAACTACGGCTACACTAGAAGGACAGTATTTGGTATCTGCGCTCTGCTGAA
GCCAGTTACCTTCGGAAAAAGAGTTGGTAGCTCTTGATCCGGCAAACAAACCACCGCTGGTAGCGGTGGT
TTTTTTGTTTGCAAGCAGCAGATTACGCGCAGAAAAAAAGGATCTCAAGAAGATCCTTTGATCTTTTCTA
CGGGGTCTGACGCTCAGTGGAACGAAAACTCACGTTAAGGGATTTTGGTCATGAGATTATCAAAAAGGAT
CTTCACCTAGATCCTTTTAAATTAAAAATGAAGTTTTAAATCAATCTAAAGTATATATGAGTAAACTTGG
TCTGACAGTTACCAATGCTTAATCAGTGAGGCACCTATCTCAGCGATCTGTCTATTTCGTTCATCCATAG
TTGCCTGACTCCCCGTCGTGTAGATAACTACGATACGGGAGGGCTTACCATCTGGCCCCAGTGCTGCAAT
GATACCGCGAGACCCACGCTCACCGGCTCCAGATTTATCAGCAATAAACCAGCCAGCCGGAAGGGCCGAG
CGCAGAAGTGGTCCTGCAACTTTATCCGCCTCCATCCAGTCTATTAATTGTTGCCGGGAAGCTAGAGTAA
GTAGTTCGCCAGTTAATAGTTTGCGCAACGTTGTTGCCATTGCTACAGGCATCGTGGTGTCACGCTCGTC
GTTTGGTATGGCTTCATTCAGCTCCGGTTCCCAACGATCAAGGCGAGTTACATGATCCCCCATGTTGTGC
AAAAAAGCGGTTAGCTCCTTCGGTCCTCCGATCGTTGTCAGAAGTAAGTTGGCCGCAGTGTTATCACTCA
TGGTTATGGCAGCACTGCATAATTCTCTTACTGTCATGCCATCCGTAAGATGCTTTTCTGTGACTGGTGA
GTACTCAACCAAGTCATTCTGAGAATAGTGTATGCGGCGACCGAGTTGCTCTTGCCCGGCGTCAATACGG
GATAATACCGCGCCACATAGCAGAACTTTAAAAGTGCTCATCATTGGAAAACGTTCTTCGGGGCGAAAAC
TCTCAAGGATCTTACCGCTGTTGAGATCCAGTTCGATGTAACCCACTCGTGCACCCAACTGATCTTCAGC
ATCTTTTACTTTCACCAGCGTTTCTGGGTGAGCAAAAACAGGAAGGCAAAATGCCGCAAAAAAGGGAATA
AGGGCGACACGGAAATGTTGAATACTCATACTCTTCCTTTTTCAATATTATTGAAGCATTTATCAGGGTT
ATTGTCTCATGAGCGGATACATATTTGAATGTATTTAGAAAAATAAACAAATAGGGGTTCCGCGCACATT
TCCCCGAAAAGTGCCACCTG
[124 nt withheld, positions 14021-14144]
C
[91 nt withheld, positions 14146-14236]
A
[49 nt withheld, positions 14238-14286]
CCTTTGACGTTGGAGTCCACGTTCTTT
[37 nt withheld, positions 14314-14350]
ACCCTATCTCGGTCTATTCTTTTGATTTATAAGGGATTTTGCCGATTTCGGCCTATTGGTTAAAAAATGA
GCTGATTTAACAAAAATTTAACGCGAATTTTAACAAAATATTAACGCTTACAATTTCCATTCGCCATTCA
GGCTGCGCAACTGTTGGGAAGGGCGATCGGTGCGGGCCTCTTCGCTATTACGCCAGCTGGCGAAAGGGGG
ATGTGCTGCAAGGCGATTAAGTTGGGTAACGCCAGGGTTTTCCCAGTCACGACGTTGTAAAACGACGGCC
AGTGAGCGCGCCTAGTTATTAATAGTAATCAATTACGGGGTCATTAGTTCATAGCCCATATATGGAGTTC
CGCGTTACATAACTTACGGTAAATGGCCCGCCTGGCTGACCGCCCAACGACCCCCGCCCATTGACGTCAA
TAATGACGTATGTTCCCATAGTAACGCCAATAGGGACTTTCCATTGACGTCAATGGGTGGAGTATTTACG
GTAAACTGCCCACTTGGCAGTACATCAAGTGTATCATATGCCAAGTACGCCCCCTATTGACGTCAATGAC
GGTAAATGGCCCGCCTGGCATTATGCCCAGTACATGACCTTATGGGACTTTCCTACTTGGCAGTACATCT
ACGTATTAGTCATCGCTATTACCATGGTGATGCGGTTTTGGCAGTACATCAATGGGCGTGGATAGCGGTT
TGACTCACGGGGATTTCCAAGTCTCCACCCCATTGACGTCAATGGGAGTTTGTTTTGGCACCAAAATCAA
CGGGACTTTCCAAAATGTCGTAACAACTCCGCCCCATTGACGCAAATGGGCGGTAGGCGTGTACGGTGGG
AGGTCTATATAAGCAGAGCTCTCTGGCTAACTAGAGAACCCACTGCTTACTGGCTTATCGAAATTAATAC
GACTCACTATAGGGAGACCCAAGCTGGCTAGATTAAGCGTCTGATGAGTCCGTGAGGACGAAACCCGGCG
TACCGGGTC
