Features (pLannotate 1.2.2; 22 found; start..end, strand, type, name):
     71..1420    +  CDS            N: NCAP_RABVH - Experimental evidence at protein level: Swiss-Prot protein existence level 1. Encapsidates the genome in a ratio of one protein N per nine ribonucleotides, protecting it from nucleases. If expressed without protein P it binds non-specifically RNA and therefore can bind it's own mRNA. Interaction with protein P abolishes any non-specific RNA binding, and prevents phosphorylation. The soluble N-P complex encapsidates specifically the genomic RNA, with protein N protecting the genome like a pearl necklace. The encapsidated genomic RNA is termed the nucleocapsid (NC) and serves as tem
   1514..2404    +  CDS            P: PHOSP_RABVC - Experimental evidence at protein level: Swiss-Prot protein existence level 1. Non catalytic polymerase cofactor and regulatory protein that plays a role in viral transcription and replication. Stabilizes the RNA polymerase L to the N-RNA template and binds the soluble protein N, preventing it from encapsidating non-genomic RNA. Also inhibits host IFN-alpha and IFN-beta signaling by binding and retaining phosphorylated STAT1 in the cytoplasm or by inhibiting the DNA binding of STAT1 in the nucleus. Might be involved, through interaction with host dynein, in intracellular microtubu
   2496..3101    +  CDS            M: MATRX_RABVH - Experimental evidence at protein level: Swiss-Prot protein existence level 1. Plays a major role in assembly, budding and uncoating of virion after membrane fusion. Completely covers the ribonucleoprotein coil and keep it in condensed bullet-shaped form. Inhibits viral transcription and stimulates replication. Plays a major role in early induction of TRAIL-mediated apoptosis in infected neurons. From Rabies virus (strain HEP-Flury) (RABV).
   3421..4591    +  CDS            GCaMP6s (fragment): improved fluorescent protein-based calcium sensor (Chen et al., 2013)
   5124..11504   +  CDS            L: L_RABVH - Experimental evidence at protein level: Swiss-Prot protein existence level 1. RNA-directed RNA polymerase that catalyzes the replication of viral genomic RNA. The template is composed of the viral RNA tightly encapsidated by the nucleoprotein (N). The replicase mode is dependent on intracellular N protein concentration. In this mode, the polymerase replicates the whole viral genome without recognizing transcriptional signals, and the replicated genome is not caped or polyadenylated. From Rabies virus (strain HEP-Flury) (RABV).
  11636..11728   +  ncRNA          HDV ribozyme: Accession: RF00094 - Hepatitis delta virus ribozyme
  11735..11784   +  CDS            SET1 (fragment): solubility-enhancement tag derived from T7 phage gene 10B
  11792..11839   +  terminator     T7 terminator: transcription terminator for bacteriophage T7 RNA polymerase
  11889..11911   -  protein_bind   lac operator (fragment): The lac repressor binds to the lac operator to inhibit transcription in E. coli. This inhibition can be relieved by adding lactose or isopropyl-β-D-thiogalactopyranoside (IPTG). lac repressor encoded by lacI
  11915..11945   -  promoter       lac promoter: promoter for the E. coli lac operon
  11960..11981   -  protein_bind   CAP binding site: CAP binding activates transcription in the presence of cAMP. E. coli catabolite activator protein
  11994..12086   -  CDS            lacI (fragment): lac repressor; lacI; The lac repressor binds to the lac operator to inhibit transcription in E. coli. This inhibition can be relieved by adding lactose or isopropyl-β-D-thiogalactopyranoside (IPTG).
  12269..12857   -  rep_origin     ori: high-copy-number ColE1/pMB1/pBR322/pUC origin of replication
  13028..13888   -  CDS            AmpR: β-lactamase; bla; confers resistance to ampicillin, carbenicillin, and related antibiotics
  13889..13993   -  promoter       AmpR promoter: bla
  14020..14378   +  rep_origin     f1 ori (sequence partly withheld): f1 bacteriophage origin of replication; arrow indicates direction of (+) strand synthesis
  14480..14635   -  CDS            lacZα (fragment): LacZα fragment of β-galactosidase; lacZ fragment
  14703..15006   +  enhancer       CMV enhancer: human cytomegalovirus immediate early enhancer
  15007..15210   +  promoter       CMV promoter: human cytomegalovirus (CMV) immediate early promoter
  15206..15239   +  LTR            5' LTR (truncated) (fragment): truncated 5' long terminal repeat (LTR) from HIV-1
  15255..15273   +  promoter       T7 promoter: promoter for bacteriophage T7 RNA polymerase
  15299..15324   +  misc_RNA       sTRSV HHRz (fragment): hammerhead ribozyme from the tobacco ringspot virus satellite RNA (Khvorova et al., 2003)
>Addgene plasmid #172387 | CVS-N2c-jGCaMP8f | addgene full sequence | sequence record 343613 | Addgene NGS Result
ACGCTTAACAACAAAACCAGAGAAGAAAAAGACAGCGTCAATTGCAAAGCAAAAATGTAACACCCCTACA
ATGGATGCCGACAAGATTGTGTTCAAAGTCAATAATCAGGTGGTCTCTTTGAAGCCTGAGATTATCGTGG
ATCAATATGAGTACAAGTACCCTGCCATCAAGGATTTGAAAAAGCCTTGTATCACCCTAGGGAAAGCCCC
CGACTTGAACAAAGCATACAAATCAGTTTTATCAGGCATGAATGCCGCCAAACTTGATCCGGATGATGTA
TGCTCCTACTTGGCAGCAGCAATGCAGTTCTTTGAGGGGACATGTCCGGAAGACTGGACCAGCTATGGAA
TCCTGATTGCACGAAAAGGAGATAGGATCACCCCAAACTCTCTAGTGGAGATAAAGCGTACTGATGTAGA
AGGGAATTGGGCTCTGACAGGAGGCATGGAATTGACAAGGGACCCCACTGTCTCTGAACATGCATCTTTA
GTCGGTCTTCTCCTGAGTCTGTACAGGTTGAGCAAAATATCAGGACAGAACACTGGTAACTATAAGACAA
ACATTGCAGATAGGATAGAGCAGATTTTCGAGACAGCACCTTTTGTTAAGATCGTGGAACACCATACCCT
AATGACAACTCACAAGATGTGTGCTAATTGGAGTACTATACCGAACTTCAGATTTTTGGCCGGAACCTAC
GACATGTTTTTCTCACGGATTGAGCATCTATATTCGGCAATCAGAGTGGGCACAGTCGTCACCGCTTATG
AAGACTGCTCAGGACTGGTATCGTTTACAGGGTTCATAAAGCAGATCAATCTCACCGCAAGGGAAGCAAT
ACTATATTTCTTCCACAAGAACTTTGAGGAAGAGATAAGAAGAATGTTCGAGCCAGGGCAAGAGACAGCT
GTTCCTCACTCTTATTTCATCCACTTCCGTTCACTAGGCTTGAGTGGGAAGTCTCCTTATTCATCGAATG
CTGTCGGTCATGTGTTCAATCTCATTCACTTTGTTGGATGCTACATGGGTCAAGTCAGATCTCTAAATGC
GACGGTTATTGCTGCATGTGCCCCTCATGAGATGTCTGTTCTAGGGGGCTATTTGGGAGAGGAATTCTTC
GGAAAAGGGACATTTGAAAGAAGGTTCTTCAGAGACGAGAAAGAACTTCAAGAATATGAGGCGGCTGAAC
TAACAAAGTCCGACGTGGCACTGGCAGATGACGGAACCGTCAACTCTGATGACGAGGACTATTTCTCTGG
TGAAACCAGAAGTCCAGAAGCTGTCTATACTCGAATCATGATGAATGGAGGTCGACTGAAGAGATCTCAT
ATACGGAGATATGTCTCAGTCAGTTCCAATCATCAAGCCCGTCCAAACTCATTCGCCGAATTTTTAAACA
AGACGTATTCGAATGACTCATAAGGAGTTGATTGACAGGGTGCCAGAAATCTATAGATTGTATATATCCA
TCATGAAAAAAACTAACACTCCTCCTTTCAAACCATCCCAAATATGAGCAAGATCTTTGTTAATCCGAGT
GCAATCAGAGCCGGTCTGGCCGATCTTGAGATGGCCGAAGAGACTGTTGATCTGATCAACAGAAACATAG
AAGACAATCAGGCTCATCTCCAGGGAGAACCCATAGAAGTGGACAACCTCCCTGAGGACATGAAGCGACT
TCACCTGGACGATGAAAAATCGTCCAACCTTGGTGAGATGGTTAGGGTGGGAGAAGGCAAGTATCGAGAG
GACTTTCAGATGGATGAGGGAGAGGACCCCAACCTCCTGTTCCAATCGTACCTGGATAATGTTGGAGTCC
AAATAGTCAGACAAATGAGGTCAGGAGAGAGATTCCTCAAGATATGGTCACAGACCGTAGAGGAAATTGT
ATCCTATGTCACGGTCAACTTTCCTAACCCTCCAAGAAGGTCTTCGGAGGATAAATCAACCCAGACTACT
GGCAGAGAGCTCAAGAAGGAGACAACGTCTGCTTTCTCTCAGAGAGAAAGCCAACCTTCGAAAGCTAGGA
TGGTGGCTCAAGTTGCCCCTGGTCCTCCAGCCCTTGAATGGTCAGCCACCAATGAAGAAGATGATCTATC
AGTAGAGGCTGAGATCGCTCATCAGATTGCTGAAAGCTTTTCCAAGAAGTACAAGTTTCCCTCCCGATCT
TCAGGAATATTCTTGTATAATTTTGAGCAACTGAAGATGAACCTTGATGACATAGTTAAAGAGGCAAAAA
ATGTACCGGGCGTGACCCGTCTGGCCCATGATGGATCCAAAATCCCCCTGAGATGCGTACTGGGATGGGT
CGCTTTGGCTAATTCCAAAAAATTCCAATTACTAGTCGAGGCTGACAAGCTAAGCAAAATCATGCAAGAT
GATTTGAATCGCTATACATCCTGCTAACCGAGTTTTCGAACTCAGTCCCTCCAGATAATGAAAACTGAGA
TGTTATGGAGTAGACATGAAAAAAACAGGCAACACCACTGATAAAATGAACGTTCTACGCAAGATAGTGA
AAAAATGTAGGGATGAGGACACTCAAAAGCCCTCTCCTGTGTCAGCCCCTCCGTATGACGATGACCTGTG
GCTTCCACCTCCTGAATATGTCCCGCTGAAAGAACTCACAAGCAAGAAGAACATGAGGAACTTTTGTGTC
AACGGGGAGGTTAAAGCGTGTAGCCCAAATGGTTACTCATTCAGGATTTTGCGGCACATTCTGAGATCAT
TCAACGAGATATACTCTGGGAATCATAGGATGATTGGGTTAGTCAAAATTGTTGTTGGACTAGCTTTATC
AGGAGCTCCAGTACCTGAGGGCATGAACTGGGTATACAAATTGAGGAGAACCCTTATATTCCAGTGGGCT
GATTCCAGGGGCCCTCTTGAAGGGGAGGAGTTAGATTACTCTCAAGAGATCACTTGGGATGATGATACTG
AATTCGTCGGATTGCAAATAAGAGTGAGCGCAAGACAATGTCATATTCAAGGCAGGATCTGGTGTATCAA
CACGAACTCGAGGGCATGTCAACTATGGTCTGACATGTCTCTTCAGACACAAAGGTCTGAAGAGGACAAA
GACTCTTCTCTGCTTCTAGAATAATCAGATTATATCCTGCAAGTGTATCACTTGTTTACCTCTGGAGGAG
AGAGCATACAGGCTTGACTCCGATCCTTGGGAGCAATAGAACAAAAAAACACACGTTATGGTGCCGTTAA
ATCGCTGCATTTTATCAAAGTCAAGTTGATAACCTTTACATTTTGAGCCTCTTGGATGTGAAAAAAACTA
TTAACATCCCTCAAAAGACCCCGGGAAAGCCACCATGCATCATCACCATCATCACACGCGTCGCAAGAAG
ACCTTCAAGGAGGTGGCCACCGCCGTGAAGATCATCGCCCGCCTGATGGGCCTGAAGATCAACGTCTATA
TCAAGGCCGACAAGCAGAAGAACGGCATCAAGGCGAACTTCCACATCCGCCACAACATCGAGGACGGCGG
CGTGCAGCTCGCCTACCACTACCAGCAGAACACCCCCATCGGCGACGGCCCCGTGCTGCTGCCCGACAAC
CACTACCTGAGCGTGGAGTCCAAACTTTCGAAAGACCCCAACGAGAAGCGCGATCACATGGTCCTGCTGG
AGTTCGTGACCGCCGCCGGGATCACTCTCGGCATGGACGAGCTGTACAAGGGCGGTACCGGAGGGAGCAT
GGTGAGCAAGGGCGAGGAGCTGTTCACCGGGGTGGTGCCCATCCTGGTCGAGCTGGACGGCGACGTAAAC
GGCCACAAGTTCAGCGTGTCCGGCGAGGGTGAGGGCGATGCCACCTACGGCAAGCTGACCCTGAAGTTCA
TCTGCACCACCGGCAAGCTGCCCGTGCCCTGGCCCACCCTCGTGACCACCCTGACCTACGGCGTGCAGTG
CTTCAGCCGCTACCCCGACCACATGAAGCAGCACGACTTCTTCAAGTCCGCCATGCCCGAAGGCTACATC
CAGGAGCGCACCATCTTCTTCAAGGACGACGGCAACTACAAGACCCGCGCCGAGGTGAAGTTCGAGGGCG
ACACCCTGGTGAACCGCATCGAGCTGAAGGGCATCGACTTCAAGGAGGACGGCAACATCCTGGGGCACAA
GCTGGAGTACAACCTGCCGGACCAACTGACTGAAGAGCAGATCGCAGAATTTAAAGAGGCTTTCTCCCTA
TTTGACAAGGACGGGGATGGGACAATAACAACCAAGGAGCTGGGGACGGTGATGCGGTCTCTCGGACTGA
ACCCCACAGAAGCAGAGCTGCAGGACATGATCAATGAAGTAGATGCCGACGGTGACGGCACAATCGACTT
CCCTGAGTTCCTGACAATGATGGCAAGAAAAATGAAATACAGGGACACGGAAGAAGAAATTAGAGAAGCG
TTCGGTGTGTTTGATAAGGATGGCAATGGCTACATCAGTGCAGCAGAGCTTCGCCACGTGATGACAAACC
TTGGAGAGAAGTTAACAGATGAAGAGGTTGATGAAATGATCAGGGAAGCAGACATCGATGGGGATGGTCA
GGTAAACTACGAAGAGTTTGTACAAATGATGACAGCGAAGTAAGCTAGCGGCGCCTAGCCGGTCATCCTT
TTGACGATTCCAGTCCCGAGGATAACCTCCTCTCGGGATTGGGGGGAATCTTTGGATCCAGTAGTCCTCC
TTGAACTCCGTCCAACAGGGCAGATTCAAGAGTCATAAGACTTTCATTAATCATTTCAGTTGATCAGACA
TGGTCGTGTAGATTCTCTTAATACGGGAGATCTTCTAGCAGTTTCAGTGACCAACGGTGCTTTCATTCTC
CAGGAACTGATACCAAAGGTTGTGGACAGGCCAAGGGGTACTTCGGATGACTCTGTGCTTGGGCACAGAA
AGAGGTCGTAGTGTGCCCCCCGATAGCGGACTCGACATGAATCAACTAAGAAAGGCAATCTGCCTCCCAT
GATGGACATAAGCAATAGTTCACAACCATCTTGCATCTCAGTGAAGTGTACATAACTATTGAGGGCTGGG
TCATCTAAGCATTTCAGTCGAGAAAAAAACTGTAGACCAAAAGAACAACTAGCAACACTTCTCATCCAGA
GACCCATATCAAGATGCTAGATCCGGGAGAGGTTTATGATGACCCTATTGATCCAATTGAGTCAGAGGCT
GAACCCAGAGGAACCCCCACTGTCCCCAACATCTTGAGGAACTCCGACTACAATCTCAATTCTCCTTTGA
TAGAGGATCCTGCCAAACTAATGTTAGAATGGTTGAAGACAGGGAACAGACCTTATCGGATGACTTTGAC
AGACAATTGCTCCAGGTCTTACAAAGTTTTGAAAGATTATTTCAAGAAAGTAGATTTGGGTTCTCTCAAA
GTGGGCGGAACTGCTGCACAGTCAATGGTTTCTCTCTGGTTGTGTGGTGCCCACTCTGAATCAAACAGGA
GCCGGAGATGTATAACCGACTTGGCCCATTTCTATTCCAAGTCATCCCCCATAGAGAAGCTATTGAATTG
TACGCTAGGAAACAGAGGCCTGAGAATCCCACCAGAGGGGGTGTTAAATTGCCTCGAGAGGGTCAATTAT
GACAAGGCATTTGGGAGGTATCTGGCCAACACGTATTCCTCTTACTTGTTTTTCCATGTAATCACCTTAT
ACATGAATGCCTTAGACTGGGAAGAGGAAAAGACCATCCTGGCATTATGGAAAGATATAACCTCAGTGGA
TACCGAGAAGGACTTGGTCAAATTCAAAGATCAAATATGGGGACTGTTGATTGTGACAAAGGACTTTGTT
TACTCTCAGAGTTCAAACTGTCTTTTTGACAGAAACTACACACTGATGCTAAAGGATCTTTTCTTGTCTC
GATTCAACTCCTTAATGATTCTGCTTTCTCCCCCTGAGCCCCGATACTCAGATGACTTAATATCTCAGCT
GTGCCAGCTATACATCGCTGGGGATCAAGTCTTGTCCATGTGTGGGAACTCCGGCTATGAAGTCATCAAA
ATATTGGAGCCATATGTCGTGAACAGTTTGGTCCAGAGGGCAGAGAAGTTTAGGCCTCTCATCCACCCCT
TGGGAGACTTTCCTATGTTCATAAAAGACAAGGTGAATCAACTTGAAGGGACTTTTGGTCCCAGTGCAAA
GAGGTTTTTTAGGGTTTTAGATCAATTCGACAACATACATGACTTAGTATTTGTGTATGGCTGTTACAGA
CATTGGGGGCACCCCTATATAGATTATCGGAAGGGTCTGTCGAAACTATATGATCAAGTTCACATTAAGA
AAGTAATAGATAAGTCCTACCAGGAGTGTTTAGCAAGTGACTTGGCCAGAAGGATCCTCAGATGGGGATT
TGACAAGTACTCCAAATGGTATCTAGATTCGAGATTCCTTGCCCGAGACCACCCCTTGACTCCTTATGTC
AAGACCCAAACATGGCCACCCAAACATATAGTAGACTTGGTGGGGGACACATGGCATAAGCTCCCGATCA
CGCAGATCTTTGAAATTCCTGAATCAATGGACCCGTCAGAGATACTGGATGACAAATCACATTCTTTCAC
CAGAACAAGGTTAGCTTCTTGGCTGTCAGAGAACCGAGGGGGGCCTGTTCCTAGCGAGAAGGTCATTATC
ACGGCCCTGTCTAAGCCACCTGTCAATCCCCGAGAGTTTTTGAAATCTATAGACCTCGGAGGATTGCCAG
ATGAGGATTTGATAATTGGCCTCAAACCAAAGGAACGGGAGTTGAAGATCGAGGGCCGATTCTTTGCTCT
AATGTCATGGAATCTAAGATTATATTTTGTCATCACCGAAAAGCTCTTGGCCAACTACATTTTGCCACTT
TTTGACGCACTGACTATGACAGACAACCTGAACAAGGTGTTCAAAAAGTTGATCGACAGGGTCACCGGGC
AAGGGCTTTTGGACTATTCTAGGGTCACATACGCATTTCACCTGGACTATGAGAAATGGAACAATCATCA
AAGATTGGAGTCAACAGAGGATGTATTCTCTGTCCTAGATCAGGTGTTTGGATTGAAGAGGGTGTTTTCT
AGAACACACGAGTTTTTTCAGAAGTCCTGGATCTATTATTCAGACAGATCAGACCTCATTGGGTTATGGG
AGGACCAAATATATTGCTTGGATATGTCTAACGGCCCAACCTGCTGGAATGGCCAAGATGGCGGGCTAGA
GGGCTTGCGGCAGAAGGGCTGGAGTCTAGTCAGTTTATTAATGATAGATAGAGAATCTCAAACCAGGAAC
ACAAGAACCAAGATACTAGCTCAAGGAGACAACCAGGTTCTGTGTCCTACATACATGTTGTCACCGGGAT
TGTCTCAAGAGGGGCTTCTCTATGAGTTAGAGAGCATATCAAGGAATGCACTCTCAATATACCGAGCTAT
CGAGGAAGGAGCATCTAAGCTGGGGCTGATCATCAAGAAGGAAGAGACCATGTGTAGTTATGACTTTCTC
ATATATGGGAAGACCCCCTTATTTCGAGGCAACATATTGGTGCCTGAATCCAAAAGATGGGCCCGAGTCT
CTTGCATCTCTAACGACCAAATAGTCAACCTCGCCAATATAATGTCGACAGTATCCACCAATGCGCTGAC
AGTGGCACAACACTCTCAATCTCTGATCAAACCTATGAGGGATTTTCTGCTCATGTCAGTACAGGCAGTT
TTCCACTACCTGTTGTTTAGCCCAATCCTAAAAGGCAGAGTTTATAAGATTCTGAGTGCTGAAGGGGAGA
GCTTTCTCCTAGCCATGTCGCGGATAATCTACCTAGATCCTTCTTTGGGAGGGGTGTCTGGAATGTCTCT
CGGGAGGTTCCATATACGTCAGTTCTCAGACCCTGTCTCTGAAGGGTTGTCATTCTGGAGAGAGATCTGG
TTAGGCTCTCATGAGTCCTGGATTCACGCGTTGTGTCAGGAGGCCGGGAACCCCGATCTTGGAGAGAGAA
CACTCGAGAGCTTCACTCGCCTTTTAGAAGATCCTACTACCTTAAATATCAAAGGAGGGGCCAGCCCTAC
CATTCTACTCAAGGATGCTATCAGAAAGGCTCTGTACGACGAGGTGGACAAGGTGGAAAATTCAGAGTTT
CGAGAGGCAATCCTGCTGTCCAAGACCCATAGAGATAACTTTATACTCTTTTTAAAATCTGTTGAGCCTC
TGTTCCCTCGATTTCTCAGTGAGCTCTTCAGTTCGTCTTTCTTGGGAATACCGGAGTCAATCATTGGACT
GATACAAAACTCCCGGACAATAAGAAGGCAGTTTAGAAAGAGTCTCTCAAGAACTTTAGAAGAGTCCTTC
TACAACTCAGAGATCCACGGGATTAATCGGATAACCCAGACACCTCAAAGGGTCGGAAGGGTGTGGCCTT
GCTCTTCAGAGAGGGCAGATCTACTTAGGGAGATCTCTTGGGGGAGGAAAGTGGTAGGCACGACAGTTCC
TCACCCTTCCGAGATGTTGGAGTTGTTTCCCAAATCCTCCATTTCCTGCACTTGTGGAGCAACAGGGGGA
GGCAATCCTAGAGTCTCTGTATCAGTACTCCCGTCCTTCGATCAGTCATTTTTCTCACGGGGCCCCCTAA
AGGGATACTTGGGCTCGTCCACCTCCATGTCAACCCAGCTATTCCATGCATGGGAAAAAGTCACTAATGT
TCATGTGGTGAAAAGGGCTCTATCGTTAAAAGAATCTATAAACTGGTTCATCAATAGGAATTCCAATTTG
GCTCAAACTCTAATTGGAAACATCATGTCTCTGACAGGCCCTGATTTCCCTCTAGAAGAGGCCCCTGTTT
TCAAACGGACAGGGTCAGCCTTGCATAGGTTCAAGTCTGCCAGATACAGCGAAGGAGGGTATTCTTCTGT
TTGCCCTAACCTTCTCTCCCATATCTCTGTTAGTACAGACACTATGTCTGATTTGACCCAAAACGGGAAG
AACTATGATTTCATGTTTCAGCCATTGATGCTTTATGCGCAAACATGGACATCGGAACTGGTACAGAGGG
ATACAAGACTTAGAGACTCCACGTTTCACTGGCACCTTCGGTGCAACAGATGTGTGAGGCCCATTGATGA
TATAACACTGGAAACTTCTCAGATCTTCGAGTTCCCGGATGTGTCAAAAAGGATATCCAGGATGGTTTCT
GGAGCTGTCCCTCAATTTCAGAAGCTTCCTGATATCCGTCTAAGACCAGGTGATTTTGAATCCCTAAGTG
GTAGAGAAAAGTCTCGCCATATAGGGTCAGCTCAGGGGCTCTTATACTCAATCTTAGTAGCAATTCACGA
CTCAGGATACAATGATGGGACCATCTTCCCTGTCAACATATACGGCAAAGTTTCCCCCAGAGACTATTTG
AGAGGGCTTGCAAGAGGGATCTTGATAGGGTCCTCGATTTGCTTCTTGACACGAATGACAAATATTAACA
TTAACAGACCTCTTGAATTGATCTCAGGGGTAATTTCCTATATTCTCCTGAGGCTGGATAATCATCCCTC
TCTGTATATAATGCTTAGAGAACCGTCTCTTAGAGGAGAAATATTCTCTATCCCTCAGAAAATCCCCGCC
GCTTACCCAACCACTATGAGAGAAGGCAACAGATCGATTTTGTGTTACCTCCAACACGTGCTACGCTATG
AGCGAGAGGCAATCACGGCGTCCCCGGAGAATGACTGGCTGTGGATCTTCTCAGACTTCAGAAGTGTGAA
AATGACGTACTTGACCCTCATTACCTACCAGTCTCACCTCCTACTCCAGAGGGTTGAGAGAAACTTGTCT
AAGAGTATGAGAGCTACTCTGCGACAAATGAGTTCCTTAATGAGGCAAGTGCTGGGTGGGCACGGAGAAG
ATACCTTGGAGTCAGACGATGACATTCAACGATTACTAAAAGACTCTTTGCGAAAGACAAGGTGGGTGGA
TCAAGAGGTGCGCCATGCAGCTAGAACCATGAATGGAGATTACAGCCCCGACAAGAAAGTATCCCACAAG
GCAGGATGTTCAGAATGGGTCTGCTCTGCTCAACAGATTGCCGTCTCCACCTCAGCCAACCCGGCCCCTG
TCTCAGAGCTTGACATTAGGGCCCTCTCTAAGAGGTTTCAAAACCCCTTGATCTCGGGCCTGAGAGTGGT
TCAGTGGGCAACCGGTGCCCATTATAAGCTTAAGCCTATTCTAGATGATCTAAATGTTTTCCCATCTCTC
TGTCTTGTAATTGGAGACGGGTCAGGGGGAATATCAAGGGCAGTTCTCAACATGTTTCCAGATTCTAAGC
TTGTGTTCAACAGCCTATTGGAGGTGAATGATCTGATGGCTTCCGGAACACATCCACTGCCTCCTTCAGC
AATCATGAGTGGAGGAGATGACATCATCTCCAGAGTGATAGACTTTGACTCAATATGGGAGAAACCGTCC
GACCTGAGGAACTCGGCCACCTGGAGATACTTCCAGTCGGTTCAAAAACAGGTCAACATGTCGTATGACC
TCATTATTTGTGATGCAGAAGTTACTGATATTGCATCTATCAACCGGATAACTCTGTTGATGTCTGATTT
CGCATTGTCTATAGATGGACCACTTTATCTGGTCTTCAAAACTTACGGGACTATGCTAGTAAACCCGGAC
TATAAAGCTATTCAACATCTGTCAAGAGCGTTCCCTTCGGTCACAGGGTTTGTAACCCAAGTAACTTCAT
CCTTTTCTTCTGAGCTATACCTCCGGTTCTCTAAACGAGGAAAGTTTTTCAGGGACGCCGAGTACTTGAC
CTCTTCCACCCTTCGAGAGATGAGCCTTGTGTTGTTCAATTGCAGCAGCCCCAAAAGTGAGATGCAGAGA
GCTCGTTCCTTAAACTATCAAGACCTGGTAAGGGGATTTCCTGAAGAGATCATATCAAATCCTTACAACG
AAATGATCATAACTCTGATTGACAATGATGTAGAGTCCTTCCTAGTCCACAAGATGGTGGATGATCTTGA
GCTACAGAGGGGAACTCTGTCTAAAGTGGCTATCATTATATCCATCATGATCGTTTTTTCCAATAGAGTC
TTCAACATTTCCAAACCTTTGACTGACCCCTTGTTCTACCCCCCATCTGATCCTAAAATCCTGAGGCACT
TCAACATATGTTGCAGTACTATGATGTATCTATCTACCGCTTTAGGCGACGTCCCTAACTTCGCAAGACT
TCATGACCTGTATAACAGACCTATAACTTGTTACTTCAGAAAACAAGTTATTCGAGGGAATATTTATCTA
TCTTGGAGTTGGTCCGATGATACCCCAGTGTTCAAGAGAGTAGCCTGTAATTCTAGCTTGAGTCTGTCAT
CTCACTGGATCAGGTTGATCTACAAGATAGTGAAGACTACCAGACTCATTGGCAGCATAAAAGACCTATC
AGGAGAGGTAGAACGACATCTTCATGGGTATAACAGATGGATCACCCTCGAGGATATCCGATCTAGATCA
TCCCTACTAGATTACAGTTGTTTGTAAGCCGGATATTACCGAAAGCCTGTGCATGCTAAAATTCTTGTAT
GATGCATCTTGAAAAAAACAAGATCTTGAATCCGGACCTCTGGTTGTTTGATTGTTTTTTCCATCTTTAT
TGTTTTTTTGTTAAGCGTGGGTCGGCATGGCATCTCCACCTCCTCGCGGTCCGACCTGGGCATCCGAAGG
AGGACGCACGTCCACTCGGATGGCTAAGGGAGGGCGGGGATCCGGCTGCTAACAAAGCCCGAAAGGAAGC
TGAGTTGGCTGCTGCCACCGCTGAGCAATAACTAGCATAACCCCTTGGGGCCTCTAAACGGGTCTTGAGG
GGTTTTTTGCTGAAAGTCGCGCTTGGCGTAATCATGGTCATAGCTGTTTCCTGTGTGAAATTGTTATCCG
CTCACAATTCCACACAACATACGAGCCGGAAGCATAAAGTGTAAAGCCTGGGGTGCCTAATGAGTGAGCT
AACTCACATTAATTGCGTTGCGCTCACTGCCCGCTTTCCAGTCGGGAAACCTGTCGTGCCAGCTGCATTA
ATGAATCGGCCAACGCGCGGGGAGAGGCGGTTTGCGTATTGGGCGCTCTTCCGCTTCCTCGCTCACTGAC
TCGCTGCGCTCGGTCGTTCGGCTGCGGCGAGCGGTATCAGCTCACTCAAAGGCGGTAATACGGTTATCCA
CAGAATCAGGGGATAACGCAGGAAAGAACATGTGAGCAAAAGGCCAGCAAAAGGCCAGGAACCGTAAAAA
GGCCGCGTTGCTGGCGTTTTTCCATAGGCTCCGCCCCCCTGACGAGCATCACAAAAATCGACGCTCAAGT
CAGAGGTGGCGAAACCCGACAGGACTATAAAGATACCAGGCGTTTCCCCCTGGAAGCTCCCTCGTGCGCT
CTCCTGTTCCGACCCTGCCGCTTACCGGATACCTGTCCGCCTTTCTCCCTTCGGGAAGCGTGGCGCTTTC
TCATAGCTCACGCTGTAGGTATCTCAGTTCGGTGTAGGTCGTTCGCTCCAAGCTGGGCTGTGTGCACGAA
CCCCCCGTTCAGCCCGACCGCTGCGCCTTATCCGGTAACTATCGTCTTGAGTCCAACCCGGTAAGACACG
ACTTATCGCCACTGGCAGCAGCCACTGGTAACAGGATTAGCAGAGCGAGGTATGTAGGCGGTGCTACAGA
GTTCTTGAAGTGGTGGCCTAACTACGGCTACACTAGAAGAACAGTATTTGGTATCTGCGCTCTGCTGAAG
CCAGTTACCTTCGGAAAAAGAGTTGGTAGCTCTTGATCCGGCAAACAAACCACCGCTGGTAGCGGTGGTT
TTTTTGTTTGCAAGCAGCAGATTACGCGCAGAAAAAAAGGATCTCAAGAAGATCCTTTGATCTTTTCTAC
GGGGTCTGACGCTCAGTGGAACGAAAACTCACGTTAAGGGATTTTGGTCATGAGATTATCAAAAAGGATC
TTCACCTAGATCCTTTTAAATTAAAAATGAAGTTTTAAATCAATCTAAAGTATATATGAGTAAACTTGGT
CTGACAGTTACCAATGCTTAATCAGTGAGGCACCTATCTCAGCGATCTGTCTATTTCGTTCATCCATAGT
TGCCTGACTCCCCGTCGTGTAGATAACTACGATACGGGAGGGCTTACCATCTGGCCCCAGTGCTGCAATG
ATACCGCGAGACCCACCCTTGGAGGCTCCAGATTTATCAGCAATAAACCAGCCAGCCGGAAGGGCCGAGC
GCAGAAGTGGTCCTGCAACTTTATCCGCCTCCATCCAGTCTATTAATTGTTGCCGGGAAGCTAGAGTAAG
TAGTTCGCCAGTTAATAGTTTGCGCAACGTTGTTGCCATTGCTACAGGCATCGTGGTGTCACGCTCGTCG
TTTGGTATGGCTTCATTCAGCTCCGGTTCCCAACGATCAAGGCGAGTTACATGATCCCCCATGTTGTGCA
AAAAAGCGGTTAGCTCCTTCGGTCCTCCGATCGTTGTCAGAAGTAAGTTGGCCGCAGTGTTATCACTCAT
GGTTATGGCAGCACTGCATAATTCTCTTACTGTCATGCCATCCGTAAGATGCTTTTCTGTGACTGGTGAG
TACTCAACCAAGTCATTCTGAGAATAGTGTATGCGGCGACCGAGTTGCTCTTGCCCGGCGTCAATACGGG
ATAATACCGCGCCACATAGCAGAACTTTAAAAGTGCTCATCATTGGAAAACGTTCTTCGGGGCGAAAACT
CTCAAGGATCTTACCGCTGTTGAGATCCAGTTCGATGTAACCCACTCGTGCACCCAACTGATCTTCAGCA
TCTTTTACTTTCACCAGCGTTTCTGGGTGAGCAAAAACAGGAAGGCAAAATGCCGCAAAAAAGGGAATAA
GGGCGACACGGAAATGTTGAATACTCATACTCTTCCTTTTTCAATATTATTGAAGCATTTATCAGGGTTA
TTGTCTCATGAGCGGATACATATTTGAATGTATTTAGAAAAATAAACAAATAGGGGTTCCGCGCACATTT
CCCCGAAAAGTGCCACCTG
[124 nt withheld, positions 14020-14143]
C
[91 nt withheld, positions 14145-14235]
A
[49 nt withheld, positions 14237-14285]
CCTTTGACGTTGGAGTCCACGTTCTTT
[37 nt withheld, positions 14313-14349]
ACCCTATCTCGGTCTATTCTTTTGATTTATAAGGGATTTTGCCGATTTCGGCCTATTGGTTAAAAAAATG
AGCTGATTTAACAAAAATTTAACGCGAATTTTAACAAAATATTAACGCTTACAATTTCCATTCGCCATTC
AGGCTGCGCAACTGTTGGGAAGGGCGATCGGTGCGGGCCTCTTCGCTATTACGCCAGCTGGCGAAAGGGG
GATGTGCTGCAAGGCGATTAAGTTGGGTAACGCGAGGGTTTTCCCAGTCACGACGTTGTAAAACGACGGC
CAGTGAGCGCGCCTAGTTATTAATAGTAATCAATTACGGGGTCATTAGTTCATAGCCCATATATGGAGTT
CCGCGTTACATAACTTACGGTAAATGGCCCGCCTGGCTGACCGCCCAACGACCCCCGCCCATTGACGTCA
ATAATGACGTATGTTCCCATAGTAACGCCAATAGGGACTTTCCATTGACGTCAATGGGTGGAGTATTTAC
GGTAAACTGCCCACTTGGCAGTACATCAAGTGTATCATATGCCAAGTACGCCCCCTATTGACGTCAATGA
CGGTAAATGGCCCGCCTGGCATTATGCCCAGTACATGACCTTATGGGACTTTCCTACTTGGCAGTACATC
TACGTATTAGTCATCGCTATTACCATGGTGATGCGGTTTTGGCAGTACATCAATGGGCGTGGATAGCGGT
TTGACTCACGGGGATTTCCAAGTCTCCACCCCATTGACGTCAATGGGAGTTTGTTTTGGCACCAAAATCA
ACGGGACTTTCCAAAATGTCGTAACAACTCCGCCCCATTGACGCAAATGGGCGGTAGGCGTGTACGGTGG
GAGGTCTATATAAGCAGAGCTCTCTGGCTAACTAGAGAACCCACTGCTTACTGGCTTATCGAAATTAATA
CGACTCACTATAGGGAGACCCAAGCTGGCTAGATTAAGCGTCTGATGAGTCCGTGAGGACGAAACCCGGC
GTACCGGGTC
